Addgene plasmid #213721: psgRNA-GST-EGFP-GPICEAM7
Purpose: To express a single-guide RNA under a U6 promoter, accompanied by the expression of the affinity sorting tag GST-EGFP-GPICEAM7 under a CMV promoter.
Depositing lab: Qilai Huang. Depositing organization: Shandong University. Publication: GPI-anchored glutathione S-transferase as marker allows affinity sorting of transfection-positive cells. Ma S, Yang L, Zuo Q, Huang Q. Front Mol Biosci. 2022 Sep 29;9:1016090. doi: 10.3389/fmolb.2022.1016090. eCollection 2022. PubMed 36250010.
Backbone
  Vector backbone: pX330-U6-Chimeric_BB-CBh-hSpCas9
  Vector type: CRISPR
Growth in bacteria
  Bacterial resistance: Ampicillin, 100 μg/mL
  Growth temperature: 37°C
  Growth strain: DH5alpha
  Copy number: High Copy
Gene/Insert
  Gene/Insert name: EGFP
  gRNA/shRNA sequence: Unspecified
  Species: H. sapiens (human)
  Promoter: CMV
  Tag / fusion protein: GST (N terminal on insert)
  Cloning method: Gibson Cloning
Resource information
  A portion of this plasmid was derived from a plasmid made by: Contain sequence amplified from the pX330-U6-Chimeric_BB-CBh-hSpCas9 (Addgene plasmid #42230).
Terms and licenses: Academic/Nonprofit Terms; Industry Terms: Not Available to Industry
How to cite: psgRNA-GST-EGFP-GPICEAM7 was a gift from Qilai Huang (Addgene plasmid # 213721 ; http://n2t.net/addgene:213721 ; RRID:Addgene_213721)
