[The description below was written by a language model from this plasmid's Addgene catalogue record and pLannotate feature annotations shown in this document.]
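Description:
psgRNA-GST-EGFP-GPICEAM7 is a 5.8 kb mammalian CRISPR guide-expression plasmid built by Gibson assembly from sequence amplified from pX330-U6-Chimeric_BB-CBh-hSpCas9. It is maintained in E. coli as a high-copy plasmid through a ColE1/pUC-type origin with ampicillin selection (AmpR, β-lactamase). It also retains an f1 phage origin and a single AAV2 ITR remnant carried over from the parental backbone. No Cas9 coding sequence appears in the feature table, so the nuclease would apparently have to be supplied from another source.

The plasmid carries two expression units. A human U6 RNA polymerase III promoter sits upstream of the Streptococcus pyogenes gRNA scaffold. The record lists the guide sequence as unspecified, which suggests a user-defined spacer is to be inserted there. A second partial scaffold fragment is annotated just downstream. The second unit uses the CMV enhancer and promoter to drive a chimeric surface marker, terminated by an SV40 poly(A) signal. Its open reading frame begins with an N-terminal fragment of human CEACAM7, presumably providing the secretory signal peptide. Schistosoma japonicum glutathione S-transferase and EGFP follow, and the frame ends in a C-terminal CEACAM7 fragment that, as the construct name indicates, supplies the GPI-anchoring signal.

The fusion should therefore be displayed on the outer face of the plasma membrane through a GPI anchor. Transfected cells become fluorescent and also present GST for capture on glutathione-based affinity matrices. The stated use is to co-express an sgRNA with this affinity sorting tag, so that transfection-positive cells in genome-editing experiments can be enriched by affinity sorting.
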