Features (pLannotate 1.2.2; 20 found; start..end, strand, type, name):
      1..241     +  promoter       U6 promoter: RNA polymerase III promoter for human U6 snRNA
    268..343     +  misc_RNA       gRNA scaffold: guide RNA scaffold for the Streptococcus pyogenes CRISPR/Cas9 system
    350..393     +  misc_RNA       gRNA scaffold (fragment): guide RNA scaffold for the Streptococcus pyogenes CRISPR/Cas9 system
    496..799     +  enhancer       CMV enhancer: human cytomegalovirus immediate early enhancer
    800..1003    +  promoter       CMV promoter: human cytomegalovirus (CMV) immediate early promoter
   1044..1151    +  CDS            CEACAM7 (fragment): CEAM7_HUMAN - Also known as CGM2. Experimental evidence at protein level: Swiss-Prot protein existence level 1. From Homo sapiens (Human).
   1179..1830    +  CDS            GST (fragment): glutathione S-transferase from Schistosoma japonicum
   1866..2582    +  CDS            EGFP: EGFP is a basic (constitutively fluorescent) green fluorescent protein published in 1996, derived from Aequorea victoria. It is reported to be a rapidly-maturing weak dimer with moderate acid sensitivity.
   2601..2723    +  CDS            CEACAM7 (fragment): CEAM7_HUMAN - Also known as CGM2. Experimental evidence at protein level: Swiss-Prot protein existence level 1. From Homo sapiens (Human).
   2727..2783    +  misc_feature   MCS: multiple cloning site
   2800..2884    +  CDS            large T antigen (fragment): large T antigen from SV40 (simian virus 40)
   2907..3028    +  polyA_signal   SV40 poly(A) signal: SV40 polyadenylation signal
   3041..3181    +  repeat_region  AAV2 ITR: inverted terminal repeat of adeno-associated virus serotype 2 inverted
   3186..3237    -  misc_feature   bom (fragment): basis of mobility region from pBR322
   3256..3711    +  rep_origin     f1 ori (sequence partly withheld): f1 bacteriophage origin of replication; arrow indicates direction of (+) strand synthesis
   3712..3761    -  misc_feature   bom (fragment): basis of mobility region from pBR322
   3863..3898    -  CDS            rop (fragment): Rop protein, which maintains plasmids at low copy number; rop
   3993..4097    +  promoter       AmpR promoter: bla
   4098..4958    +  CDS            AmpR: β-lactamase; bla; confers resistance to ampicillin, carbenicillin, and related antibiotics
   5129..5717    +  rep_origin     ori: high-copy-number ColE1/pMB1/pBR322/pUC origin of replication
>Addgene plasmid #213721 | psgRNA-GST-EGFP-GPICEAM7 | addgene full sequence | sequence record 429326 | Addgene NGS Result
GAGGGCCTATTTCCCATGATTCCTTCATATTTGCATATACGATACAAGGCTGTTAGAGAGATAATTGGAA
TTAATTTGACTGTAAACACAAAGATATTAGTACAAAATACGTGACGTAGAAAGTAATAATTTCTTGGGTA
GTTTGCAGTTTTAAAATTATGTTTTAAAATGGACTATCATATGCTTACCGTAACTTGAAAGTATTTCGAT
TTCTTGGCTTTATATATCTTGTGGAAAGGACGAAACACCGGGTCTTCGAGAAGACCTGTTTTAGAGCTAG
AAATAGCAAGTTAAAATAAGGCTAGTCCGTTATCAACTTGAAAAAGTGGCACCGAGTCGGTGCTTTTTTG
TTTTAGAGCTAGAAATAGCAAGTTAAAATAAGGCTAGTCCGTTTTTAGCGCGTGCGCCAATTCTGCAGAC
AAATGGCTCTAGAGGTACTTATTAATAGTAATCAATTACGGGGTCATTAGTTCATAGCCCATATATGGAG
TTCCGCGTTACATAACTTACGGTAAATGGCCCGCCTGGCTGACCGCCCAACGACCCCCGCCCATTGACGT
CAATAATGACGTATGTTCCCATAGTAACGCCAATAGGGACTTTCCATTGACGTCAATGGGTGGAGTATTT
ACGGTAAACTGCCCACTTGGCAGTACATCAAGTGTATCATATGCCAAGTACGCCCCCTATTGACGTCAAT
GACGGTAAATGGCCCGCCTGGCATTATGCCCAGTACATGACCTTATGGGACTTTCCTACTTGGCAGTACA
TCTACGTATTAGTCATCGCTATTACCATGGTGATGCGGTTTTGGCAGTACATCAATGGGCGTGGATAGCG
GTTTGACTCACGGGGATTTCCAAGTCTCCACCCCATTGACGTCAATGGGAGTTTGTTTTGGCACCAAAAT
CAACGGGACTTTCCAAAATGTCGTAACAACTCCGCCCCATTGACGCAAATGGGCGGTAGGCGTGTACGGT
GGGAGGTCTATATAAGCAGAGCTGGTTTAGTGAACCGTCAGATCCGCTAGCGCTACCGGTACCATGGGCA
GCCCTAGCGCCTGCCCTTACAGAGTGTGCATCCCCTGGCAGGGCCTGCTGCTGACCGCCAGCCTGCTGAC
CTTCTGGAACCTGCCCAACAGCGCCCAGACCAGCGCCTGGAGCCACCCTCAGATGGGCTCCCCTATACTA
GGTTATTGGAAAATTAAGGGCCTTGTGCAACCCACTCGACTTCTTTTGGAATATCTTGAAGAAAAATATG
AAGAGCATTTGTATGAGCGCGATGAAGGTGATAAATGGCGAAACAAAAAGTTTGAATTGGGTTTGGAGTT
TCCCAATCTTCCTTATTATATTGATGGTGATGTTAAATTAACACAGTCTATGGCCATCATACGTTATATA
GCTGACAAGCACAACATGTTGGGTGGTTGTCCAAAAGAGCGTGCAGAGATTTCAATGCTTGAAGGAGCGG
TTTTGGATATTAGATACGGTGTTTCGAGAATTGCATATAGTAAAGACTTTGAAACTCTCAAAGTTGATTT
TCTTAGCAAGCTACCTGAAATGCTGAAAATGTTCGAAGATCGTTTATGTCATAAAACATATTTAAATGGT
GATCATGTAACCCATCCTGACTTCATGTTGTATGACGCTCTTGATGTTGTTTTATACATGGACCCAATGT
GCCTGGATGCGTTCCCAAAATTAGTTTGTTTTAAAAAACGTATTGAAGCTATCCCACAAATTGATAAGTA
CTTGAAATCCAGCAAGTATATAGCATGGCCTTTGCAGGGCTGGCAAGCCACGTTTGGTGGTGGCGACCAT
CCTCCAAAATCGGATCTGGTTCCGCGTGGATCCCCGGTCGCCACCATGGTGAGCAAGGGCGAGGAGCTGT
TCACCGGGGTGGTGCCCATCCTGGTCGAGCTGGACGGCGACGTAAACGGCCACAAGTTCAGCGTGTCCGG
CGAGGGCGAGGGCGATGCCACCTACGGCAAGCTGACCCTGAAGTTCATCTGCACCACCGGCAAGCTGCCC
GTGCCCTGGCCCACCCTCGTGACCACCCTGACCTACGGCGTGCAGTGCTTCAGCCGCTACCCCGACCACA
TGAAGCAGCACGACTTCTTCAAGTCCGCCATGCCCGAAGGCTACGTCCAGGAGCGCACCATCTTCTTCAA
GGACGACGGCAACTACAAGACCCGCGCCGAGGTGAAGTTCGAGGGCGACACCCTGGTGAACCGCATCGAG
CTGAAGGGCATCGACTTCAAGGAGGACGGCAACATCCTGGGGCACAAGCTGGAGTACAACTACAACAGCC
ACAACGTCTATATCATGGCCGACAAGCAGAAGAACGGCATCAAGGTGAACTTCAAGATCCGCCACAACAT
CGAGGACGGCAGCGTGCAGCTCGCCGACCACTACCAGCAGAACACCCCCATCGGCGACGGCCCCGTGCTG
CTGCCCGACAACCACTACCTGAGCACCCAGTCCGCCCTGAGCAAAGACCCCAACGAGAAGCGCGATCACA
TGGTCCTGCTGGAGTTCGTGACCGCCGCCGGGATCACTCTCGGCATGGACGAGCTGTACAAGTCCGGCCG
GACTCAGATCAGCCGGAGCGACCCTGTGACCCTGAACGTGAGATACGAGAGCGTGCAGGCCAGCAGCCCT
GACCTGAGCGCCGGCACCGCCGTGAGCATCATGATCGGCGTGCTGGCTGGCATGGCTCTGATCTAGAGAT
CTCGAGCTCAAGCTTCGAATTCTGCAGTCGACGGTACCGCGGGCCCGGGATCCACCGGATCTAGATAACT
GATCATAATCAGCCATACCACATTTGTAGAGGTTTTACTTGCTTTAAAAAACCTCCCACACCTCCCCCTG
AACCTGAAACATAAAATGAATGCAATTGTTGTTGTTAACTTGTTTATTGCAGCTTATAATGGTTACAAAT
AAAGCAATAGCATCACAAATTTCACAAATAAAGCATTTTTTTCACTGCATTCTAGTTGTGGTTTGTCCAA
ACTCATCAATGTATCTTAACGCGTGGCCGCAGGAACCCCTAGTGATGGAGTTGGCCACTCCCTCTCTGCG
CGCTCGCTCGCTCACTGAGGCCGGGCGACCAAAGGTCGCCCGACGCCCGGGCTTTGCCCGGGCGGCCTCA
GTGAGCGAGCGAGCGCGCAGCTGCCTGCAGGGGCGCCTGATGCGGTATTTTCTCCTTACGCATCTGTGCG
GTATTTCACACCGCATA
[95 nt withheld, positions 3238-3332]
T
[46 nt withheld, positions 3334-3379]
C
[141 nt withheld, positions 3381-3521]
CCTTTGACGTTGGAGTCCACGTTCTTT
[37 nt withheld, positions 3549-3585]
ACTCTATCTCGGGCTATTCTTTTGATTTATAAGGGATTTTGCCGATTTCGGTCTATTGGTTAAAAAATGA
GCTGATTTAACAAAAATTTAACGCGAATTTTAACAAAATATTAACGTTTACAATTTTATGGTGCACTCTC
AGTACAATCTGCTCTGATGCCGCATAGTTAAGCCAGCCCCGACACCCGCCAACACCCGCTGACGCGCCCT
GACGGGCTTGTCTGCTCCCGGCATCCGCTTACAGACAAGCTGTGACCGTCTCCGGGAGCTGCATGTGTCA
GAGGTTTTCACCGTCATCACCGAAACGCGCGAGACGAAAGGGCCTCGTGATACGCCTATTTTTATAGGTT
AATGTCATGATAATAATGGTTTCTTAGACGTCAGGTGGCACTTTTCGGGGAAATGTGCGCGGAACCCCTA
TTTGTTTATTTTTCTAAATACATTCAAATATGTATCCGCTCATGAGACAATAACCCTGATAAATGCTTCA
ATAATATTGAAAAAGGAAGAGTATGAGTATTCAACATTTCCGTGTCGCCCTTATTCCCTTTTTTGCGGCA
TTTTGCCTTCCTGTTTTTGCTCACCCAGAAACGCTGGTGAAAGTAAAAGATGCTGAAGATCAGTTGGGTG
CACGAGTGGGTTACATCGAACTGGATCTCAACAGCGGTAAGATCCTTGAGAGTTTTCGCCCCGAAGAACG
TTTTCCAATGATGAGCACTTTTAAAGTTCTGCTATGTGGCGCGGTATTATCCCGTATTGACGCCGGGCAA
GAGCAACTCGGTCGCCGCATACACTATTCTCAGAATGACTTGGTTGAGTACTCACCAGTCACAGAAAAGC
ATCTTACGGATGGCATGACAGTAAGAGAATTATGCAGTGCTGCCATAACCATGAGTGATAACACTGCGGC
CAACTTACTTCTGACAACGATCGGAGGACCGAAGGAGCTAACCGCTTTTTTGCACAACATGGGGGATCAT
GTAACTCGCCTTGATCGTTGGGAACCGGAGCTGAATGAAGCCATACCAAACGACGAGCGTGACACCACGA
TGCCTGTAGCAATGGCAACAACGTTGCGCAAACTATTAACTGGCGAACTACTTACTCTAGCTTCCCGGCA
ACAATTAATAGACTGGATGGAGGCGGATAAAGTTGCAGGACCACTTCTGCGCTCGGCCCTTCCGGCTGGC
TGGTTTATTGCTGATAAATCTGGAGCCGGTGAGCGTGGAAGCCGCGGTATCATTGCAGCACTGGGGCCAG
ATGGTAAGCCCTCCCGTATCGTAGTTATCTACACGACGGGGAGTCAGGCAACTATGGATGAACGAAATAG
ACAGATCGCTGAGATAGGTGCCTCACTGATTAAGCATTGGTAACTGTCAGACCAAGTTTACTCATATATA
CTTTAGATTGATTTAAAACTTCATTTTTAATTTAAAAGGATCTAGGTGAAGATCCTTTTTGATAATCTCA
TGACCAAAATCCCTTAACGTGAGTTTTCGTTCCACTGAGCGTCAGACCCCGTAGAAAAGATCAAAGGATC
TTCTTGAGATCCTTTTTTTCTGCGCGTAATCTGCTGCTTGCAAACAAAAAAACCACCGCTACCAGCGGTG
GTTTGTTTGCCGGATCAAGAGCTACCAACTCTTTTTCCGAAGGTAACTGGCTTCAGCAGAGCGCAGATAC
CAAATACTGTTCTTCTAGTGTAGCCGTAGTTAGGCCACCACTTCAAGAACTCTGTAGCACCGCCTACATA
CCTCGCTCTGCTAATCCTGTTACCAGTGGCTGCTGCCAGTGGCGATAAGTCGTGTCTTACCGGGTTGGAC
TCAAGACGATAGTTACCGGATAAGGCGCAGCGGTCGGGCTGAACGGGGGGTTCGTGCACACAGCCCAGCT
TGGAGCGAACGACCTACACCGAACTGAGATACCTACAGCGTGAGCTATGAGAAAGCGCCACGCTTCCCGA
AGGGAGAAAGGCGGACAGGTATCCGGTAAGCGGCAGGGTCGGAACAGGAGAGCGCACGAGGGAGCTTCCA
GGGGGAAACGCCTGGTATCTTTATAGTCCTGTCGGGTTTCGCCACCTCTGACTTGAGCGTCGATTTTTGT
GATGCTCGTCAGGGGGGCGGAGCCTATGGAAAAACGCCAGCAACGCGGCCTTTTTACGGTTCCTGGCCTT
TTGCTGGCCTTTTGCTCACATGT
